Addgene plasmid #186663: Nbr_C_sgRNA1
Purpose: Nbr C-tag sgRNA1 plasmid
Depositing lab: Astrid Haase. Depositing organization: National Institute of Diabetes & Digestive & Kidney Diseases (NIDDK). Publication: Functional editing of endogenous genes through rapid selection of cell pools (Rapid generation of endogenously tagged genes in Drosophila ovarian somatic sheath cells). Meng Q, Stoyko D, Andrews CM, Konstantinidou P, Genzor P, O T, Elchert AR, Benner L, Sobti S, Katz EY, Haase AD. Nucleic Acids Res. 2022 May 27. pii: 6594084. doi: 10.1093/nar/gkac448. PubMed 35639929.
Backbone
  Vector backbone: pU6-BbsI-chiRNA
  Vector type: Insect Expression
Growth in bacteria
  Bacterial resistance: Ampicillin, 100 μg/mL
  Growth temperature: 37°C
  Growth strain: DH5alpha
  Copy number: High Copy
Gene/Insert
  Gene/Insert name: Nbr sgRNA 1 Plasmid
  gRNA/shRNA sequence: ATGTTAAGTGATTGAGGAGC
  Species: D. melanogaster (fly)
  Entrez Gene: Nbr (a.k.a. Dmel_CG9247, CG9247, Dmel\CG9247, nbr)
  Cloning method: Unknown
  Sequencing primers: 5′ Unknown
Terms and licenses: Academic/Nonprofit Terms; Industry Terms: Not Available to Industry
Depositor comments: sgRNA sequence: ATGTTAAGTGATTGAGGAGC. The corresponding genome sequence is: ATGTTAAGTGATTGAGGAGC. Please visit https://www.biorxiv.org/content/10.1101/2020.12.18.423517v1 for bioRxiv preprint.
How to cite: Nbr_C_sgRNA1 was a gift from Astrid Haase (Addgene plasmid # 186663 ; http://n2t.net/addgene:186663 ; RRID:Addgene_186663)
