[The description below was written by a language model from this plasmid's Addgene catalogue record and pLannotate feature annotations shown in this document.]
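Description:
Nbr_C_sgRNA1 is a small (about 3.5 kb) guide RNA expression plasmid built on the pU6-BbsI-chiRNA backbone, a pBluescript-derived vector used for CRISPR/Cas9 genome editing in Drosophila. It is propagated in E. coli as a high-copy plasmid through a ColE1/pUC-type origin and selected with ampicillin via the β-lactamase gene. The backbone also retains typical pBluescript remnants: an f1 phage origin, flanking T7 and T3 promoters, multiple cloning site fragments, and lac promoter/operator and lacZα fragments. None of these have a role in guide expression in insect cells.

The functional cassette consists of the Drosophila U6-2 snRNA promoter, an RNA polymerase III promoter, followed by a short unannotated gap of a size consistent with a 20-nucleotide protospacer, and then the Streptococcus pyogenes Cas9 guide RNA scaffold. Transcription in fly cells therefore yields a chimeric single guide RNA. According to the record, the spacer targets the D. melanogaster gene Nbr (CG9247), and the plasmid is designated as sgRNA 1 for tagging the C-terminus of this gene. The plasmid carries no Cas9 gene, donor template, or marker for selection in insect cells, so these components would have to come from other constructs.

The associated publication describes rapid generation of endogenously tagged genes in Drosophila ovarian somatic sheath cells by selecting edited cell pools. This plasmid fits that workflow by directing a Cas9 cut, presumably near the 3′ end of the Nbr coding region, so that a tag can be inserted at the endogenous locus. The cloning method is not recorded.
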