Features (pLannotate 1.2.2; 15 found; start..end, strand, type, name):
    138..156     +  promoter       T7 promoter: promoter for bacteriophage T7 RNA polymerase
    165..209     -  misc_feature   MCS (fragment): pBluescript multiple cloning site
    210..609     +  promoter       dU6-2 promoter: RNA polymerase III promoter for Drosophila U6-2 snRNA (Das et al., 1987)
    630..705     +  misc_RNA       gRNA scaffold: guide RNA scaffold for the Streptococcus pyogenes CRISPR/Cas9 system
    711..774     -  misc_feature   MCS (fragment): pBluescript multiple cloning site
    787..805     -  promoter       T3 promoter: promoter for bacteriophage T3 RNA polymerase
    850..866     -  protein_bind   lac operator: The lac repressor binds to the lac operator to inhibit transcription in E. coli. This inhibition can be relieved by adding lactose or isopropyl-β-D-thiogalactopyranoside (IPTG). lac repressor encoded by lacI
    874..904     -  promoter       lac promoter: promoter for the E. coli lac operon
    919..940     -  protein_bind   CAP binding site: CAP binding activates transcription in the presence of cAMP. E. coli catabolite activator protein
    953..1045    -  CDS            lacI (fragment): lac repressor; lacI; The lac repressor binds to the lac operator to inhibit transcription in E. coli. This inhibition can be relieved by adding lactose or isopropyl-β-D-thiogalactopyranoside (IPTG).
   1228..1816    -  rep_origin     ori: high-copy-number ColE1/pMB1/pBR322/pUC origin of replication
   1987..2847    -  CDS            AmpR: β-lactamase; bla; confers resistance to ampicillin, carbenicillin, and related antibiotics
   2848..2952    -  promoter       AmpR promoter: bla
   3005..3433    -  rep_origin     f1 ori (sequence partly withheld): f1 bacteriophage origin of replication; arrow indicates direction of (+) strand synthesis
   3438..135     -  CDS            lacZα (fragment) (across the origin): LacZα fragment of β-galactosidase; lacZ fragment
>Addgene plasmid #186663 | Nbr_C_sgRNA1 | addgene full sequence | sequence record 367530 | Addgene NGS Result
GTTGGGAAGGGCGATCGGTGCGGGCCTCTTCGCTATTACGCCAGCTGGCGAAAGGGGGATGTGCTGCAAG
GCGATTAAGTTGGGTAACGCCAGGGTTTTCCCAGTCACGACGTTGTAAAACGACGGCCAGTGAATTGTAA
TACGACTCACTATAGGGCGAATTGGGTACCGGGCCCCCCCTCGAGGTCGACGGTATCGATAAGCTTGATG
TTCGACTTGCAGCCTGAAATACGGCACGAGTAGGAAAAGCCGAGTCAAATGCCGAATGCAGAGTCTCATT
ACAGCACAATCAACTCAAGAAAAACTCGACACTTTTTTACCATTTGCACTTAAATCCTTTTTTATTCGTT
ATGTATACTTTTTTTGGTCCCTAACCAAAACAAAACCAAACTCTCTTAGTCGTGCCTCTATATTTAAAAC
TATCAATTTATTATAGTCAATAAATCGAACTGTGTTTTCAACAAACGAACAATAGGACACTTTGATTCTA
AAGGAAATTTTGAAAATCTTAAGCAGAGGGTTCTTAAGACCATTTGCCAATTCTTATAATTCTCAACTGC
TCTTTCCTGATGTTGATCATTTATATAGGTATGTTTTCCTCAATACTTCATGTTAAGTGATTGAGGAGCG
TTTTAGAGCTAGAAATAGCAAGTTAAAATAAGGCTAGTCCGTTATCAACTTGAAAAAGTGGCACCGAGTC
GGTGCTTTTTTATCGAATTCCTGCAGCCCGGGGGATCCACTAGTTCTAGAGCGGCCGCCACCGCGGTGGA
GCTCCAGCTTTTGTTCCCTTTAGTGAGGGTTAATTTCGAGCTTGGCGTAATCATGGTCATAGCTGTTTCC
TGTGTGAAATTGTTATCCGCTCACAATTCCACACAACATACGAGCCGGAAGCATAAAGTGTAAAGCCTGG
GGTGCCTAATGAGTGAGCTAACTCACATTAATTGCGTTGCGCTCACTGCCCGCTTTCCAGTCGGGAAACC
TGTCGTGCCAGCTGCATTAATGAATCGGCCAACGCGCGGGGAGAGGCGGTTTGCGTATTGGGCGCTCTTC
CGCTTCCTCGCTCACTGACTCGCTGCGCTCGGTCGTTCGGCTGCGGCGAGCGGTATCAGCTCACTCAAAG
GCGGTAATACGGTTATCCACAGAATCAGGGGATAACGCAGGAAAGAACATGTGAGCAAAAGGCCAGCAAA
AGGCCAGGAACCGTAAAAAGGCCGCGTTGCTGGCGTTTTTCCATAGGCTCCGCCCCCCTGACGAGCATCA
CAAAAATCGACGCTCAAGTCAGAGGTGGCGAAACCCGACAGGACTATAAAGATACCAGGCGTTTCCCCCT
GGAAGCTCCCTCGTGCGCTCTCCTGTTCCGACCCTGCCGCTTACCGGATACCTGTCCGCCTTTCTCCCTT
CGGGAAGCGTGGCGCTTTCTCATAGCTCACGCTGTAGGTATCTCAGTTCGGTGTAGGTCGTTCGCTCCAA
GCTGGGCTGTGTGCACGAACCCCCCGTTCAGCCCGACCGCTGCGCCTTATCCGGTAACTATCGTCTTGAG
TCCAACCCGGTAAGACACGACTTATCGCCACTGGCAGCAGCCACTGGTAACAGGATTAGCAGAGCGAGGT
ATGTAGGCGGTGCTACAGAGTTCTTGAAGTGGTGGCCTAACTACGGCTACACTAGAAGAACAGTATTTGG
TATCTGCGCTCTGCTGAAGCCAGTTACCTTCGGAAAAAGAGTTGGTAGCTCTTGATCCGGCAAACAAACC
ACCGCTGGTAGCGGTGGTTTTTTTGTTTGCAAGCAGCAGATTACGCGCAGAAAAAAAGGATCTCAAGAAG
ATCCTTTGATCTTTTCTACGGGGTCTGACGCTCAGTGGAACGAAAACTCACGTTAAGGGATTTTGGTCAT
GAGATTATCAAAAAGGATCTTCACCTAGATCCTTTTAAATTAAAAATGAAGTTTTAAATCAATCTAAAGT
ATATATGAGTAAACTTGGTCTGACAGTTACCAATGCTTAATCAGTGAGGCACCTATCTCAGCGATCTGTC
TATTTCGTTCATCCATAGTTGCCTGACTCCCCGTCGTGTAGATAACTACGATACGGGAGGGCTTACCATC
TGGCCCCAGTGCTGCAATGATACCGCGAGACCCACGCTCACCGGCTCCAGATTTATCAGCAATAAACCAG
CCAGCCGGAAGGGCCGAGCGCAGAAGTGGTCCTGCAACTTTATCCGCCTCCATCCAGTCTATTAATTGTT
GCCGGGAAGCTAGAGTAAGTAGTTCGCCAGTTAATAGTTTGCGCAACGTTGTTGCCATTGCTACAGGCAT
CGTGGTGTCACGCTCGTCGTTTGGTATGGCTTCATTCAGCTCCGGTTCCCAACGATCAAGGCGAGTTACA
TGATCCCCCATGTTGTGCAAAAAAGCGGTTAGCTCCTTCGGTCCTCCGATCGTTGTCAGAAGTAAGTTGG
CCGCAGTGTTATCACTCATGGTTATGGCAGCACTGCATAATTCTCTTACTGTCATGCCATCCGTAAGATG
CTTTTCTGTGACTGGTGAGTACTCAACCAAGTCATTCTGAGAATAGTGTATGCGGCGACCGAGTTGCTCT
TGCCCGGCGTCAATACGGGATAATACCGCGCCACATAGCAGAACTTTAAAAGTGCTCATCATTGGAAAAC
GTTCTTCGGGGCGAAAACTCTCAAGGATCTTACCGCTGTTGAGATCCAGTTCGATGTAACCCACTCGTGC
ACCCAACTGATCTTCAGCATCTTTTACTTTCACCAGCGTTTCTGGGTGAGCAAAAACAGGAAGGCAAAAT
GCCGCAAAAAAGGGAATAAGGGCGACACGGAAATGTTGAATACTCATACTCTTCCTTTTTCAATATTATT
GAAGCATTTATCAGGGTTATTGTCTCATGAGCGGATACATATTTGAATGTATTTAGAAAAATAAACAAAT
AGGGGTTCCGCGCACATTTCCCCGAAAAGTGCCACCTAAATTGTAAGCGTTAATATTTTGTTAAAATTCG
CGTTAAATTTTTGTTAAATCAGCTCATTTTTTAACCAATAGGCCGAAATCGGCAAAATCCCTTATAAATC
AAAAGAATAGACCGAGATAGGGT
[37 nt withheld, positions 3104-3140]
AAAGAACGTGGACTCCAACGTCAAAGG
[49 nt withheld, positions 3168-3216]
T
[91 nt withheld, positions 3218-3308]
G
[124 nt withheld, positions 3310-3433]
CCCATTCGCCATTCAGGCTGCGCAACT
